Addgene plasmid #162495: Tac(5A)-GFP
Purpose: Expresses C-terminally GFP tagged Tac with mutated five O-glycosylation sites in mammalian cells
Depositing lab: Lei Lu. Depositing organization: Nanyang Technological University. Publication: Glycans function as a Golgi export signal to promote the constitutive exocytic trafficking. Sun X, Tie HC, Chen B, Lu L. J Biol Chem. 2020 Aug 21. pii: RA120.014476. doi: 10.1074/jbc.RA120.014476. PubMed 32826314.
Backbone
  Vector backbone: pEGFP-C1
  Backbone manufacturer: Clontech
  Backbone size w/o insert (bp): 4701
  Total vector size (bp): 5523
  Vector type: Mammalian Expression
Growth in bacteria
  Bacterial resistance: Kanamycin, 50 μg/mL
  Growth temperature: 37°C
  Growth strain: DH5alpha
  Copy number: High Copy
Gene/Insert
  Gene/Insert name: Tac with five threonine residues mutated into alanine residues in the stem region (alt name: IL2 receptor alpha subunit)
  Species: H. sapiens (human)
  Insert size (bp): 822
  Mutation: The five threonine residues are mutated into alanine residues in the stem region
  GenBank ID: NM_000417.3
  Entrez Gene: IL2RA (a.k.a. CD25, IDDM10, IL2R, IMD41, TCGFR, p55)
  Tag / fusion protein: GFP (C terminal on backbone)
  Cloning method: Restriction Enzyme; 5′ cloning site NheI (not destroyed); 3′ cloning site XhoI (not destroyed)
  Sequencing primers: 5′ CMV-F; 3′ EGFP-NR
Terms and licenses: Academic/Nonprofit Terms; Industry Terms: Not Available to Industry
How to cite: Tac(5A)-GFP was a gift from Lei Lu (Addgene plasmid # 162495 ; http://n2t.net/addgene:162495 ; RRID:Addgene_162495)
