[The description below was written by a language model from this plasmid's Addgene catalogue record and pLannotate feature annotations shown in this document.]
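Description:
Tac(5A)-GFP is a 5.5 kb mammalian expression plasmid built on the Clontech pEGFP-C1 backbone. It drives expression of a mutant form of human Tac, the interleukin-2 receptor alpha subunit (IL2RA/CD25), fused at its C terminus to EGFP. The 822 bp IL2RA coding sequence was cloned between NheI and XhoI sites and sits directly downstream of the human cytomegalovirus immediate-early enhancer and promoter. It is followed almost immediately by the EGFP open reading frame, so although the backbone is a C1-type vector, the insert lies upstream of EGFP and the fluorescent protein ends up on the C-terminal side of the receptor. Transcripts are terminated by the SV40 polyadenylation signal. The defining change is substitution of five threonine residues in the stem region with alanines, which removes five O-glycosylation sites.

The plasmid replicates in E. coli from a high-copy ColE1/pUC-type origin and also carries an f1 origin. Selection relies on a single Tn5 NeoR/KanR gene placed behind tandem bacterial (bla) and SV40 early promoters and ended by the HSV TK polyadenylation signal. This arrangement gives kanamycin resistance in bacteria and can support G418 selection in mammalian cells. The short large T antigen, ble and bGH poly(A) fragments in the annotation appear to be backbone remnants or partial matches rather than functional elements.

Judging from the stated purpose and the title of the associated publication, the construct serves as a fluorescent transmembrane cargo reporter lacking O-glycans. It would be used to examine how glycosylation affects Golgi export and constitutive exocytic trafficking.
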