Features (pLannotate 1.2.2; 15 found; start..end, strand, type, name):
     61..364     +  enhancer       CMV enhancer: human cytomegalovirus immediate early enhancer
    365..568     +  promoter       CMV promoter: human cytomegalovirus (CMV) immediate early promoter
    603..1424    +  CDS            IL2RA: IL2RA_HUMAN - Experimental evidence at protein level: Swiss-Prot protein existence level 1. Receptor for interleukin-2. The receptor is involved in the regulation of immune tolerance by controlling regulatory T cells (TREGs) activity. TREGs suppress the activation and expansion of autoreactive T-cells. From Homo sapiens (Human).
   1431..2147    +  CDS            EGFP: EGFP is a basic (constitutively fluorescent) green fluorescent protein published in 1996, derived from Aequorea victoria. It is reported to be a rapidly-maturing weak dimer with moderate acid sensitivity.
   2151..2187    +  misc_feature   MCS (fragment): multiple cloning site
   2204..2288    +  CDS            large T antigen (fragment): large T antigen from SV40 (simian virus 40)
   2311..2432    +  polyA_signal   SV40 poly(A) signal: SV40 polyadenylation signal
   2466..2894    -  rep_origin     f1 ori (sequence partly withheld): f1 bacteriophage origin of replication; arrow indicates direction of (+) strand synthesis
   2921..3025    +  promoter       AmpR promoter: bla
   3027..3384    +  promoter       SV40 promoter: SV40 enhancer and early promoter
   3419..4213    +  CDS            NeoR/KanR: aminoglycoside phosphotransferase from Tn5; aph(3')-II (or nptII); confers resistance to neomycin, kanamycin, and G418 (Geneticin®)
   4234..4386    +  CDS            ble (fragment): BLE_KLEPN - Experimental evidence at protein level: Swiss-Prot protein existence level 1. Binding protein with a strong affinity to the bleomycin family of antibiotics. Binds to CL990; an antimitotic-antibiotic compound. From Klebsiella pneumoniae.
   4445..4492    +  polyA_signal   HSV TK poly(A) signal: herpes simplex virus thymidine kinase polyadenylation signal (Cole and Stacy, 1985)
   4583..4599    -  polyA_signal   bGH poly(A) signal (fragment): bovine growth hormone polyadenylation signal
   4821..5409    +  rep_origin     ori: high-copy-number ColE1/pMB1/pBR322/pUC origin of replication
>Addgene plasmid #162495 | Tac(5A)-GFP | addgene full sequence | sequence record 323475 | Addgene NGS Result
TAGTTATTAATAGTAATCAATTACGGGGTCATTAGTTCATAGCCCATATATGGAGTTCCGCGTTACATAA
CTTACGGTAAATGGCCCGCCTGGCTGACCGCCCAACGACCCCCGCCCATTGACGTCAATAATGACGTATG
TTCCCATAGTAACGCCAATAGGGACTTTCCATTGACGTCAATGGGTGGAGTATTTACGGTAAACTGCCCA
CTTGGCAGTACATCAAGTGTATCATATGCCAAGTACGCCCCCTATTGACGTCAATGACGGTAAATGGCCC
GCCTGGCATTATGCCCAGTACATGACCTTATGGGACTTTCCTACTTGGCAGTACATCTACGTATTAGTCA
TCGCTATTACCATGGTGATGCGGTTTTGGCAGTACATCAATGGGCGTGGATAGCGGTTTGACTCACGGGG
ATTTCCAAGTCTCCACCCCATTGACGTCAATGGGAGTTTGTTTTGGCACCAAAATCAACGGGACTTTCCA
AAATGTCGTAACAACTCCGCCCCATTGACGCAAATGGGCGGTAGGCGTGTACGGTGGGAGGTCTATATAA
GCAGAGCTGGTTTAGTGAACCGTCAGATCCGCTAGCGCCACCATGGATTCATACCTGCTGATGTGGGGAC
TGCTCACGTTCATCATGGTGCCTGGCTGCCAGGCAACCGGTGAGCTCTGTGACGATGACCCGCCAGAGAT
CCCACACGCCACATTCAAAGCCATGGCCTACAAGGAAGGAACCATGTTGAACTGTGAATGCAAGAGAGGT
TTCCGCAGAATAAAAAGCGGGTCACTCTATATGCTCTGTACAGGAAACTCTAGCCACTCGTCCTGGGACA
ACCAATGTCAATGCACAAGCTCTGCCACTCGGAACACAACGAAACAAGTGACACCTCAACCTGAAGAACA
GAAAGAAAGGAAAACCACAGAAATGCAAAGTCCAATGCAGCCAGTGGACCAAGCGAGCCTTCCAGGTCAC
TGCAGGGAACCTCCACCATGGGAAAATGAAGCCACAGAGAGAATTTATCATTTCGTGGTGGGGCAGATGG
TTTATTATCAGTGCGTCCAGGGATACAGGGCTCTACACAGAGGTCCTGCTGAGAGCGTCTGCAAAATGAC
CCACGGGAAGACAAGGTGGACCCAGCCCCAGCTCATATGCACAGGTGAAATGGAGACCAGTCAGTTTCCA
GGTGAAGAGAAGCCTCAGGCAAGCCCCGAAGGCCGTCCTGAGAGTGAGACTTCCTGCCTCGTCACAACAG
CAGATTTTCAAATACAGGCAGAAATGGCTGCAGCCATGGAGACGTCCATATTTGCAGCAGAGTACCAGGT
AGCAGTGGCCGGCTGTGTTTTCCTGCTGATCAGCGTCCTCCTCCTGAGTGGGCTCACCTGGCAGCGGAGA
CAGAGGAAGAGTAGAAGAACAATCCTCGAGATGGTGAGCAAGGGCGAGGAGCTGTTCACCGGGGTGGTGC
CCATCCTGGTCGAGCTGGACGGCGACGTAAACGGCCACAAGTTCAGCGTGTCCGGCGAGGGCGAGGGCGA
TGCCACCTACGGCAAGCTGACCCTGAAGTTCATCTGCACCACCGGCAAGCTGCCCGTGCCCTGGCCCACC
CTCGTGACCACCCTGACCTACGGCGTGCAGTGCTTCAGCCGCTACCCCGACCACATGAAGCAGCACGACT
TCTTCAAGTCCGCCATGCCCGAAGGCTACGTCCAGGAGCGCACCATCTTCTTCAAGGACGACGGCAACTA
CAAGACCCGCGCCGAGGTGAAGTTCGAGGGCGACACCCTGGTGAACCGCATCGAGCTGAAGGGCATCGAC
TTCAAGGAGGACGGCAACATCCTGGGGCACAAGCTGGAGTACAACTACAACAGCCACAACGTCTATATCA
TGGCCGACAAGCAGAAGAACGGCATCAAGGTGAACTTCAAGATCCGCCACAACATCGAGGACGGCAGCGT
GCAGCTCGCCGACCACTACCAGCAGAACACCCCCATCGGCGACGGCCCCGTGCTGCTGCCCGACAACCAC
TACCTGAGCACCCAGTCCGCCCTGAGCAAAGACCCCAACGAGAAGCGCGATCACATGGTCCTGCTGGAGT
TCGTGACCGCCGCCGGGATCACTCTCGGCATGGACGAGCTGTACAAGTAGGAATTCTGCAGTCGACGGTA
CCGCGGGCCCGGGATCCACCGGATCTAGATAACTGATCATAATCAGCCATACCACATTTGTAGAGGTTTT
ACTTGCTTTAAAAAACCTCCCACACCTCCCCCTGAACCTGAAACATAAAATGAATGCAATTGTTGTTGTT
AACTTGTTTATTGCAGCTTATAATGGTTACAAATAAAGCAATAGCATCACAAATTTCACAAATAAAGCAT
TTTTTTCACTGCATTCTAGTTGTGGTTTGTCCAAACTCATCAATGTATCTTAACGCGTAAATTGTAAGCG
TTAATATTTTGTTAAAATTCGCGTTAAATTTTTGTTAAATCAGCTCATTTTTTAACCAATAGGCCGAAAT
CGGCAAAATCCCTTATAAATCAAAAGAATAGACCGAGATAGGGT
[37 nt withheld, positions 2565-2601]
AAAGAACGTGGACTCCAACGTCAAAGG
[49 nt withheld, positions 2629-2677]
T
[91 nt withheld, positions 2679-2769]
G
[124 nt withheld, positions 2771-2894]
CAGGTGGCACTTTTCGGGGAAATGTGCGCGGAACCCCTATTTGTTTATTTTTCTAAATACATTCAAATAT
GTATCCGCTCATGAGACAATAACCCTGATAAATGCTTCAATAATATTGAAAAAGGAAGAGTCCTGAGGCG
GAAAGAACCAGCTGTGGAATGTGTGTCAGTTAGGGTGTGGAAAGTCCCCAGGCTCCCCAGCAGGCAGAAG
TATGCAAAGCATGCATCTCAATTAGTCAGCAACCAGGTGTGGAAAGTCCCCAGGCTCCCCAGCAGGCAGA
AGTATGCAAAGCATGCATCTCAATTAGTCAGCAACCATAGTCCCGCCCCTAACTCCGCCCATCCCGCCCC
TAACTCCGCCCAGTTCCGCCCATTCTCCGCCCCATGGCTGACTAATTTTTTTTATTTATGCAGAGGCCGA
GGCCGCCTCGGCCTCTGAGCTATTCCAGAAGTAGTGAGGAGGCTTTTTTGGAGGCCTAGGCTTTTGCAAA
GATCGATCAAGAGACAGGATGAGGATCGTTTCGCATGATTGAACAAGATGGATTGCACGCAGGTTCTCCG
GCCGCTTGGGTGGAGAGGCTATTCGGCTATGACTGGGCACAACAGACAATCGGCTGCTCTGATGCCGCCG
TGTTCCGGCTGTCAGCGCAGGGGCGCCCGGTTCTTTTTGTCAAGACCGACCTGTCCGGTGCCCTGAATGA
ACTGCAAGACGAGGCAGCGCGGCTATCGTGGCTGGCCACGACGGGCGTTCCTTGCGCAGCTGTGCTCGAC
GTTGTCACTGAAGCGGGAAGGGACTGGCTGCTATTGGGCGAAGTGCCGGGGCAGGATCTCCTGTCATCTC
ACCTTGCTCCTGCCGAGAAAGTATCCATCATGGCTGATGCAATGCGGCGGCTGCATACGCTTGATCCGGC
TACCTGCCCATTCGACCACCAAGCGAAACATCGCATCGAGCGAGCACGTACTCGGATGGAAGCCGGTCTT
GTCGATCAGGATGATCTGGACGAAGAGCATCAGGGGCTCGCGCCAGCCGAACTGTTCGCCAGGCTCAAGG
CGAGCATGCCCGACGGCGAGGATCTCGTCGTGACCCATGGCGATGCCTGCTTGCCGAATATCATGGTGGA
AAATGGCCGCTTTTCTGGATTCATCGACTGTGGCCGGCTGGGTGTGGCGGACCGCTATCAGGACATAGCG
TTGGCTACCCGTGATATTGCTGAAGAGCTTGGCGGCGAATGGGCTGACCGCTTCCTCGTGCTTTACGGTA
TCGCCGCTCCCGATTCGCAGCGCATCGCCTTCTATCGCCTTCTTGACGAGTTCTTCTGAGCGGGACTCTG
GGGTTCGAAATGACCGACCAAGCGACGCCCAACCTGCCATCACGAGATTTCGATTCCACCGCCGCCTTCT
ATGAAAGGTTGGGCTTCGGAATCGTTTTCCGGGACGCCGGCTGGATGATCCTCCAGCGCGGGGATCTCAT
GCTGGAGTTCTTCGCCCACCCTAGGGGGAGGCTAACTGAAACACGGAAGGAGACAATACCGGAAGGAACC
CGCGCTATGACGGCAATAAAAAGACAGAATAAAACGCACGGTGTTGGGTCGTTTGTTCATAAACGCGGGG
TTCGGTCCCAGGGCTGGCACTCTGTCGATACCCCACCGAGACCCCATTGGGGCCAATACGCCCGCGTTTC
TTCCTTTTCCCCACCCCACCCCCCAAGTTCGGGTGAAGGCCCAGGGCTCGCAGCCAACGTCGGGGCGGCA
GGCCCTGCCATAGCCTCAGGTTACTCATATATACTTTAGATTGATTTAAAACTTCATTTTTAATTTAAAA
GGATCTAGGTGAAGATCCTTTTTGATAATCTCATGACCAAAATCCCTTAACGTGAGTTTTCGTTCCACTG
AGCGTCAGACCCCGTAGAAAAGATCAAAGGATCTTCTTGAGATCCTTTTTTTCTGCGCGTAATCTGCTGC
TTGCAAACAAAAAAACCACCGCTACCAGCGGTGGTTTGTTTGCCGGATCAAGAGCTACCAACTCTTTTTC
CGAAGGTAACTGGCTTCAGCAGAGCGCAGATACCAAATACTGTTCTTCTAGTGTAGCCGTAGTTAGGCCA
CCACTTCAAGAACTCTGTAGCACCGCCTACATACCTCGCTCTGCTAATCCTGTTACCAGTGGCTGCTGCC
AGTGGCGATAAGTCGTGTCTTACCGGGTTGGACTCAAGACGATAGTTACCGGATAAGGCGCAGCGGTCGG
GCTGAACGGGGGGTTCGTGCACACAGCCCAGCTTGGAGCGAACGACCTACACCGAACTGAGATACCTACA
GCGTGAGCTATGAGAAAGCGCCACGCTTCCCGAAGGGAGAAAGGCGGACAGGTATCCGGTAAGCGGCAGG
GTCGGAACAGGAGAGCGCACGAGGGAGCTTCCAGGGGGAAACGCCTGGTATCTTTATAGTCCTGTCGGGT
TTCGCCACCTCTGACTTGAGCGTCGATTTTTGTGATGCTCGTCAGGGGGGCGGAGCCTATGGAAAAACGC
CAGCAACGCGGCCTTTTTACGGTTCCTGGCCTTTTGCTGGCCTTTTGCTCACATGTTCTTTCCTGCGTTA
TCCCCTGATTCTGTGGATAACCGTATTACCGCCATGCAT
